Addgene plasmid #243954: pUPD3_RBS_J61105
Purpose: GoldenBraid2.0 Ribosome binding site.
Depositing lab: Christophe Herman. Depositing organization: Baylor College of Medicine. Publication: GoldenBraid2.0 E. coli: a comprehensive and characterized toolkit for enterics. Cooke MB, Welch KT, Ramirez LD, Wen AX, Marciano DC, Herman C. Synth Biol (Oxf). 2025 Aug 14;10(1):ysaf015. doi: 10.1093/synbio/ysaf015. eCollection 2025. PubMed 40927394.
Backbone
  Vector backbone: pUPD3
  Vector type: Bacterial Expression
Growth in bacteria
  Bacterial resistance: Chloramphenicol, 25 μg/mL
  Growth temperature: 37°C
  Growth strain: DH5alpha
  Copy number: High Copy
Gene/Insert
  Gene/Insert name: J61105
  Species: Synthetic
  Insert size (bp): 20
  Cloning method: Golden Gate
Terms and licenses: Academic/Nonprofit Terms; Industry Terms: Not Available to Industry
How to cite: pUPD3_RBS_J61105 was a gift from Christophe Herman (Addgene plasmid # 243954 ; http://n2t.net/addgene:243954 ; RRID:Addgene_243954)
