[The description below was written by a language model from this plasmid's Addgene catalogue record and pLannotate feature annotations shown in this document.]
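Description:
pUPD3_RBS_J61105 is a small (about 2.4 kb) GoldenBraid2.0 part-domestication plasmid that stores a single synthetic ribosome binding site, J61105, as a reusable level-0 element. It is built on the pUPD3 entry vector and belongs to a toolkit that adapts the GoldenBraid2.0 modular assembly system to E. coli and other enteric bacteria. The plasmid is maintained in E. coli at high copy number through a ColE1/pUC-type origin of replication. It is selected with chloramphenicol, with resistance provided by a chloramphenicol acetyltransferase (cat) gene driven by its own cat promoter. An f1 bacteriophage origin is also present, a common backbone element that allows single-stranded DNA production with helper phage.

The payload is only about 20 bp and was inserted by Golden Gate cloning. It is too short to be picked up by the automated annotation, so it does not appear in the feature table. It presumably sits in the cloning region flanked by the T7 and SP6 promoters, where a small residual lacZα fragment is annotated. That remnant suggests the part replaced a lacZα screening cassette, although the record does not state this. A short tet promoter fragment is also annotated and appears to be a backbone remnant. Although catalogued as a bacterial expression vector, the plasmid carries no coding sequence or dedicated promoter for a gene of interest. It serves as a donor of a standardized RBS part, to be released by type IIS restriction and combined with promoter, coding sequence and terminator parts into transcriptional units. The record gives no translation strength for this RBS and does not list the flanking overhangs.
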