Features (pLannotate 1.2.2; 8 found; start..end, strand, type, name):
     72..90      -  promoter       SP6 promoter: promoter for bacteriophage SP6 RNA polymerase
    237..825     -  rep_origin     ori: high-copy-number ColE1/pMB1/pBR322/pUC origin of replication
    940..1042    +  promoter       cat promoter: promoter of the E. coli cat gene encoding chloramphenicol acetyltransferase
   1043..1699    +  CDS            cat: CAT_ECOLX - Experimental evidence at protein level: Swiss-Prot protein existence level 1. This enzyme is an effector of chloramphenicol resistance in bacteria. From Escherichia coli. This protein is used as a marker in many commonly used cloning vectors, such as pACYC184.
   1787..1804    -  promoter       tet promoter (fragment): E. coli promoter for tetracycline efflux protein gene
   1815..2270    +  rep_origin     f1 ori (sequence partly withheld): f1 bacteriophage origin of replication; arrow indicates direction of (+) strand synthesis
   2289..2310    -  CDS            lacZα (fragment): LacZα fragment of β-galactosidase; lacZ fragment
   2313..2331    +  promoter       T7 promoter: promoter for bacteriophage T7 RNA polymerase
>Addgene plasmid #243954 | pUPD3_RBS_J61105 | addgene full sequence | sequence record 487785 | Addgene NGS Result
GGTCTCGCAAAGAGAAAGACATGACGTACTGAATGCGAGACCACTCATCGCCCAATCACTAGTGAATTCG
TTCTATAGTGTCACCTAAATACCATAGAGCCGTTGGTCATAGCTGTTTCCTGTCCAGGCATCATGACACG
GTTATCCACAGAATCAGGGGATAACGCAGGAAAGAACATGTGAGCAAAAGGCCAGCAAAAGGCCAGGAAC
CGTAAAAAGGCCGCGTTGCTGGCGTTTTTCCATAGGCTCCGCCCCCCTGACGAGCATCACAAAAATCGAC
GCTCAAGTCAGAGGTGGCGAAACCCGACAGGACTATAAAGATACCAGGCGTTTCCCCCTGGAAGCTCCCT
CGTGCGCTCTCCTGTTCCGACCCTGCCGCTTACCGGATACCTGTCCGCCTTTCTCCCTTCGGGAAGCGTG
GCGCTTTCTCATAGCTCACGCTGTAGGTATCTCAGTTCGGTGTAGGTCGTTCGCTCCAAGCTGGGCTGTG
TGCACGAACCCCCCGTTCAGCCCGACCGCTGCGCCTTATCCGGTAACTATCGTCTTGAGTCCAACCCGGT
AAGACACGACTTATCGCCACTGGCAGCAGCCACTGGTAACAGGATTAGCAGAGCGAGGTATGTAGGCGGT
GCTACAGAGTTCTTGAAGTGGTGGCCTAACTACGGCTACACTAGAAGAACAGTATTTGGTATCTGCGCTC
TGCTGAAGCCAGTTACCTTCGGAAAAAGAGTTGGTAGCTCTTGATCCGGCAAACAAACCACCGCTGGTAG
CGGTGGTTTTTTTGTTTGCAAGCAGCAGATTACGCGCAGAAAAAAAGGATCTCAAGAAGATCCTTTGATC
TTTTCTACGGGGTCTGACGCTCAGTGGAACGAAAACTCACGTTAAGGGATTTTGGTCATGAGATTATCAA
AAAGGATCTTCACCTAGATCCTTTTGTGATGATCGGCACGTAAGAGGTTCCAACTTTCACCATAATGAAA
TAAGATCACTACCGGGCGTATTTTTTGAGTTATCGAGATTTTCAGGAGCTAAGGAAGCTAAAATGGAGAA
AAAAATCACTGGATATACCACCGTTGATATATCCCAATGGCATCGTAAAGAACATTTTGAGGCATTTCAG
TCAGTTGCTCAATGTACCTATAACCAGACCGTTCAGCTGGATATTACGGCCTTTTTAAAGACCGTAAAGA
AAAATAAGCACAAGTTTTATCCGGCCTTTATTCACATTCTTGCCCGCCTGATGAATGCTCATCCGGAATT
CCGTATGGCAATGAAAGACGGTGAGCTGGTGATATGGGATAGTGTTCACCCTTGTTACACCGTTTTCCAT
GAGCAAACTGAAACGTTTTCATCGCTCTGGAGTGAATACCACGACGATTTCCGGCAGTTTCTACACATAT
ATTCGCAAGATGTGGCGTGTTACGGTGAAAACCTGGCCTATTTCCCTAAAGGGTTTATTGAGAATATGTT
TTTCGTGTCAGCCAATCCCTGGGTGAGTTTCACCAGTTTTGATTTAAACGTGGCCAATATGGACAACTTC
TTCGCCCCCGTTTTCACCATGGGCAAATATTATACGCAAGGCGACAAGGTGCTGATGCCGCTGGCGATTC
AGGTTCATCATGCCGTTTGTGATGGCTTCCATGTCGGCAGAATGCTTAATGAATTACAACAGTACTGCGA
TGAGTGGCAGGGCGGGGCGTAATTTTTTTAAGGCAGTTATTGGTGCCCTTAAACGCCTGGTTGCTACGCC
TGAATAAGTGATAATAAGCGGATGAATGGCAGAAATTCGATGATAAGCTGTCAAACATGATGT
[125 nt withheld, positions 1814-1938]
C
[91 nt withheld, positions 1940-2030]
AGGGTGATGGTTCACGTAGTGGGCCAGCGCCCTGATAGACGGTTTTTCGCCCTTTGACGTTGGAGTCCAC
GTTCTTT
[37 nt withheld, positions 2108-2144]
ACCCTATCTCGGTCTATTCTTTTGATTTATAAGGGATTTTGCCGATTTCGGCCTATTGGTTAAAAAATGA
GCTGATTTAACAAAAATTTAACGCGAATTTTAACAAAATATTAACGCTTACAATTTTAACATTGTAGAAA
CGCATGTAAAACGACGGCCAGTGAATTGTAATACGACTCACTATAGGGTGAATTCCGCTTAGGACCTTAG
ATATTGATCTCAA
